Addgene plasmid #126992: pJUMP47ts-2A(sfGFP)
Purpose: (Empty Backbone) Level 2 vector. sfGFP reporter. Thermosensitive origin pSC101 (low copy number)
Depositing lab: Chris French. Depositing organization: University of Edinburgh. Publication: Joint universal modular plasmids (JUMP): a flexible vector platform for synthetic biology. Valenzuela-Ortega M, French C. Synth Biol (Oxf). 2021 Feb 2;6(1):ysab003. doi: 10.1093/synbio/ysab003. eCollection 2021. PubMed 33623824.
Backbone
  Vector backbone: pJUMP47ts-2A
  Backbone manufacturer: Backbone derived from SEVA.
  Vector type: Bacterial Expression, Synthetic Biology
Growth in bacteria
  Bacterial resistance: Spectinomycin, 50 μg/mL
  Growth temperature: 30°C
  Growth strain: JM109
  Copy number: Low Copy
Gene/Insert
  Gene/Insert name: None
  Mutation: RepA A56V thermosensitive mutation
Terms and licenses: Academic/Nonprofit Terms; Industry Terms: Not Available to Industry
Depositor comments: Please visit https://www.biorxiv.org/content/10.1101/799585v1 for bioRxiv preprint.
How to cite: pJUMP47ts-2A(sfGFP) was a gift from Chris French (Addgene plasmid # 126992 ; http://n2t.net/addgene:126992 ; RRID:Addgene_126992)
