[The description below was written by a language model from this plasmid's Addgene catalogue record and pLannotate feature annotations shown in this document.]
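Description:
pJUMP47ts-2A(sfGFP) is a small (about 3.9 kb) empty bacterial backbone from the Joint Universal Modular Plasmids (JUMP) platform, a synthetic-biology vector set whose backbones derive from the SEVA architecture. It is catalogued as a Level 2 vector, meaning a destination plasmid for a higher tier of hierarchical modular assembly, although the record does not spell out the assembly enzymes or overhangs involved.

Replication depends on the low-copy pSC101 origin together with its cognate Rep101 (RepA) initiator, which here carries the A56V substitution that makes replication thermosensitive. The plasmid is therefore maintained at a permissive temperature and can be lost from cells at elevated temperature, a property useful for curing a plasmid or for transient delivery of functions. Selection is by spectinomycin through the aadA adenylyltransferase gene. A short gentamicin-resistance fragment annotated just upstream appears to be a non-functional remnant. An incP oriT allows conjugative mobilisation when transfer functions are supplied in trans.

The cargo position holds a constitutive sfGFP reporter rather than a gene of interest. It consists of a J23119-type synthetic promoter (only a fragment is annotated), a phage T7 gene 10 ribosome binding site and the superfolder GFP coding sequence, bracketed by the BioBrick prefix and suffix. The lambda t0 and rrnB T1 terminators flank this region and insulate it from the rest of the backbone. In vectors of this kind such a cassette typically serves as a visual placeholder, so that fluorescent colonies mark unmodified vector while successful assemblies replace it, though the record itself describes it only as a reporter.
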