Features (pLannotate 1.2.2; 12 found; start..end, strand, type, name):
     39..60      +  misc_feature   BioBrick prefix: BioBrick prefix for parts that do not start with "ATG"
     83..107     +  promoter       J23119(SpeI) promoter (fragment): bacterial promoter (Registry of Standard Biological Parts BBa J23119) modified to end with an SpeI site
    122..142     +  RBS            RBS: efficient ribosome binding site from bacteriophage T7 gene 10 (Olins and Rangwala, 1989)
    159..869     +  CDS            superfolder GFP: GFP variant that folds robustly even when fused to poorly folded proteins (Pédelacq et al., 2006)
    922..942     +  misc_feature   BioBrick suffix: universal suffix for all parts
    976..1070    +  terminator     lambda t0 terminator: transcription terminator from phage lambda
   1243..1299    +  CDS            GmR (fragment): gentamycin acetyltransferase; aacC1; confers resistance to gentamycin
   1306..2094    +  CDS            aadA: S3AD_ECOLX - Experimental evidence at protein level: Swiss-Prot protein existence level 1. Mediates bacterial resistance to the antibiotics streptomycin and spectinomycin. From Escherichia coli.
   2243..2351    +  oriT           oriT: incP origin of transfer
   2362..3312    -  CDS            Rep101(Ts): temperature-sensitive version of the RepA protein needed for replication with the pSC101 origin (Armstrong et al., 1984); rep101 encoding an A56V mutation
   3360..3582    -  rep_origin     pSC101 ori: low-copy replication origin that requires the Rep101 protein
   3849..3935    -  terminator     rrnB T1 terminator: Escherichia coli rrnB; transcription terminator T1 from the E. coli rrnB gene
>Addgene plasmid #126992 | pJUMP47ts-2A(sfGFP) | addgene full sequence | sequence record 255068 | Addgene NGS Result
TTAATTAAGGAGTTTTGCAGGTGCACCTGCTTTTCGCTGAATTCGCGGCCGCTTCTAGAGGGTCTCTGGA
GTGAGACGGGAGTTGACGGCTAGCTCAGTCCTAGGTACAGTGCTAGCGTACTTGTTTAACTTTAAGAAGG
AGATATACAATGGTAGCCCGTAAAGGCGAAGAGCTGTTCACTGGTGTCGTCCCTATTCTGGTGGAACTGG
ATGGTGATGTCAACGGTCATAAGTTTTCCGTGCGTGGCGAGGGTGAAGGTGACGCAACTAATGGTAAACT
GACGCTGAAGTTCATCTGTACTACTGGTAAACTGCCGGTACCTTGGCCGACTCTGGTAACGACGCTGACT
TATGGTGTTCAGTGCTTTGCTCGTTATCCGGACCATATGAAGCAGCATGACTTCTTCAAGTCCGCCATGC
CGGAAGGCTATGTGCAGGAACGCACGATTTCCTTTAAGGATGACGGCACGTACAAAACGCGTGCGGAAGT
GAAATTTGAAGGCGATACCCTGGTAAACCGCATTGAGCTGAAAGGCATTGACTTTAAAGAAGATGGCAAT
ATCCTGGGCCATAAGCTGGAATACAATTTTAACAGCCACAATGTTTACATCACCGCCGATAAACAAAAAA
ATGGCATTAAAGCGAATTTTAAAATTCGCCACAACGTGGAGGATGGCAGCGTGCAGCTGGCTGATCACTA
CCAGCAAAACACTCCAATCGGTGATGGTCCTGTTCTGCTGCCAGACAATCACTATCTGAGCACGCAAAGC
GTTCTGTCTAAAGATCCGAACGAGAAACGCGATCATATGGTTCTGCTGGAGTTCGTAACCGCAGCGGGCA
TCACGCATGGTATGGATGAACTGTACAAAGGTTCGTAACTTCTGACTGAGTTGCACGCTCGTCTCTCGCT
AATGTGAGACCTACTAGTAGCGGCCGCTGCAGGGAGTTGTCTTCGAAGACTTCGCTCTAGTCTTGGACTC
CTGTTGATAGATCCAGTAATGACCTCAGAACTCCATCTGGATTTGTTCAGAACGCTCGGTTGCCGCCGGG
CGTTTTTTATTGGTGAGAATCCAGGGGTCCCCAATAATTACGATTTACGTATTTAAATGAACCTTGACCG
AACGCAGCGGTGGTAACGGCGCAGTGGCGGTTTTCATGGCTTGTTATGACTGTTTTTTTGGGGTACAGTC
TATGCCTCGGGCATCCAAGCAGCAAGCGCGTTACGCCGTGGGTCGATGTTTGATGTTATGGAGCAGCAAC
GATGTTACGCAGCAGGGCAGTCGCCCTAAAACAAAGTTAAACATCATGAGGGAAGCGGTGATCGCCGAAG
TATCGACTCAACTATCAGAGGTAGTTGGCGTCATCGAGCGCCATCTCGAACCGACGTTGCTGGCCGTACA
TTTGTACGGCTCCGCAGTGGATGGCGGCCTGAAGCCACACAGTGATATTGATTTGCTGGTTACGGTGACC
GTAAGGCTTGATGAAACAACGCGGCGAGCTTTGATCAACGACCTTTTGGAAACTTCGGCTTCCCCTGGAG
AGAGCGAGATTCTCCGCGCTGTAGAAGTCACCATTGTTGTGCACGACGACATCATTCCGTGGCGTTATCC
AGCTAAGCGCGAACTGCAATTTGGAGAATGGCAGCGCAATGACATTCTTGCAGGTATCTTCGAGCCAGCC
ACGATCGACATTGATCTGGCTATCTTGCTGACAAAAGCAAGAGAACATAGCGTTGCCTTGGTAGGTCCAG
CGGCGGAGGAACTCTTTGATCCGGTTCCTGAACAGGATCTATTTGAGGCGCTAAATGAAACCTTAACGCT
ATGGAACTCGCCGCCCGACTGGGCTGGTGATGAGCGAAATGTAGTGCTTACGTTGTCCCGCATTTGGTAC
AGCGCAGTAACCGGCAAAATCGCGCCGAAGGATGTCGCTGCCGACTGGGCAATGGAGCGCCTGCCGGCCC
AGTATCAGCCCGTCATACTTGAAGCTAGACAGGCTTATCTTGGACAAGAAGAAGATCGCTTGGCCTCGCG
CGCAGATCAGTTGGAAGAATTTGTCCACTACGTGAAAGGCGAGATCACCAAGGTAGTCGGCAAATAAGAC
AATTGTCCTTTTCCGCTGCATAACCCTGCTTCGGGGTCATTATAGCGATTTTTTCGGTATATCCATCCTT
TTTCGCACGATATACAGGATTTTGCCAAAGGGTTCGTGTAGACTTTCCTTGGTGTATCCAACGGCGTCAG
CCGGGCAGGATAGGTGAAGTAGGCCCACCCGCGAGCGGGTGTTCCTTCTTCACTGTCCCTTATTCGCACC
TGGCGGTGCTCAACGGGAATCCTGCTCTGCGAGGCTGGCCGTAGGCCGGCCTCAGATCCTTCCGTATTTA
GCCAGTATGTTCTCTAGTGTGGTTCGTTGTTTTTGCGTGAGCCATGAGAACGAACCATTGAGATCATACT
TACTTTGCATGTCACTCAAAAATTTTGCCTCAAAACTGGTGAGCTGAATTTTTGCAGTTAAAGCATCGTG
TAGTGTTTTTCTTAGTCCGTTATGTAGGTAGGAATCTGATGTAATGGTTGTTGGTATTTTGTCACCATTC
ATTTTTATCTGGTTGTTCTCAAGTTCGGTTACGAGATCCATTTGTCTATCTAGTTCAACTTGGAAAATCA
ACGTATCAGTCGGGCGGCCTCGCTTATCAACCACCAATTTCATATTGCTGTAAGTGTTTAAATCTTTACT
TATTGGTTTCAAAACCCATTGGTTAAGCCTTTTAAACTCATGGTAGTTATTTTCAAGCATTAACATGAAC
TTAAATTCATCAAGGCTAATCTCTATATTTGCCTTGTGAGTTTTCTTTTGTGTTAGTTCTTTTAATAACC
ACTCATAAATCCTAATAGAGTATTTGTTTTCAAAAGACTTAACATGTTCCAGATTATATTTTATGAATTT
TTTTAACTGGAAAAGATAAGGCAATATCTCTTCACTAAAAACTAATTCTAATTTTTCGCTTGAGAACTTG
GCATAGTTTGTCCACTGGAAAATCTCAAAGCCTTTAACCAAAGGATTCCTGATTTCCACAGTTCTCGTCA
TCAGCTCTCTGGTTGCTTTAGCTAATACACCATAAGCATTTTCCCTACTGATGTTCATCATCTGAACGTA
TTGGTTATAAGTGAACGATACCGTCCGTTCTTTCCTTGTAGGGTTTTCAATCGTGGGGTTGAGTAGTGCC
ACACAGCATAAAATTAGCTTGGTTTCATGCTCCGTTAAGTCATAGCGACTAATCGCTAGTTCATTTGCTT
TGAAAACAACTAATTCAGACATACATCTCAATTGGTCTAGGTGATTTTAATCACTATACCAATTGAGATG
GGCTAGTCAATGATAATTACATGTCCTTTTCCTTTGAGTTGTGGGTATCTGTAAATTCTGCTAGACCTTT
GCTGGAAAACTTGTAAATTCTGCTAGACCCTCTGTAAATTCCGCTAGACCTTTGTGTGTTTTTTTTGTTT
ATATTCAAGTGGTTATAATTTATAGAATAAAGAAAGAATAAAAAAAGATAAAAAGAATAGATCCCAGCCC
TGTGTATAACTCACTACTTTAGTCAGTTCCGCAGTATTACAAAAGGATGTCGCAAACGCTGTTTGCTCCT
CTACAAAACAGACCTTAAAACCCTAAAGGCTTAAGTAGCACCCTCGCAAGCTCGGGCAAATCGCTGAATA
TTCCTTTTGTCTCCGACCATCAGGCACCTGAGTCGCTGTCTTTTTCGTGACATTCAGTTCGCTGCGCTCA
CGGCTCTGGCAGTGAATGGGGGTAAATGGCACTACAGGCGCGGCGCGCCCAGCTGTCTAGGGCGGCGGAT
TTGTCCTACTCAGGAGAGCGTTCACCGACAAACAACAGATAAAACGAAAGGCCCAGTCTTTCGACTGAGC
CTTTCGTTTTATTTGATGCCT
